>Addgene plasmid #209189 | pISV-CRISPR/Cas9PGmUbi | addgene full sequence | sequence record 419145 | Addgene NGS Result
GGTCGGGGAGCTGTTGGCTGGCTGGTGGCAGGATATATTGTGGTGTAAACAAATTGACGCTTAGACAACT
TAATAACACATTGCGGACGTTTTTAATGTACTGGGGTGGTTTTTCTTTTCACCAGTGAGACGGGCAACAG
CTGATTGCCCTTCACCGCCTGGCCCTGAGAGAGTTGCAGCAAGCGGTCCACGCTGGTTTGCCCCAGCAGG
CGAAAATCCTGTTTGATGGTGGTTCCGAAATCGGCAAAATCCCTTATAAATCAAAAGAATAGCCCGAGAT
AGGGT
[37 nt withheld, positions 286-322]
AAAGAACGTGGACTCCAACGTCAAAGG
[141 nt withheld, positions 350-490]
G
[44 nt withheld, positions 492-535]
CATTCAGGCTGCGCAACTGTTGGGAAGGGCGATCGGTGCGGGCCTCTTCGCTATTACGCCAGCTGGCGAA
AGGGGGATGTGCTGCAAGGCGATTAAGTTGGGTAACGCCAGGGTTTTCCCAGTCACGACGTTGTAAAACG
ACGGCCAGTGAATTAATTCCCATCTTGAAAGAAATATAGTTTAAATATTTATTGATAAAATAACAAGTCA
GGTATTATAGTCCAAGCAAAAACATAAATTTATTGATGCAAGTTTAAATTCAGAAATATTTCAATAACTG
ATTATATCAGCTGGTACATTGCCGTAGATGAAAGACTGAGTGCGATATTATGTGTAATACATAAATTGAT
GATATAGCTAGCTTAGCTCATCGGGGGATCGATCCTCTAGGGGTCATCAGATCTCGGTGACGGGCAGGAC
CGGACGGGGCGGTACCGGCAGGCTGAAGTCCAGCTGCCAGAAACCCACGTCATGCCAGTTCCCGTGCTTG
AAGCCGGCCGCCCGCAGCATGCCGCGGGGGGCATATCCGAGCGCCTCGTGCATGCGCACGCTCGGGTCGT
TGGGCAGCCCGATGACAGCGACCACGCTCTTGAAGCCCTGTGCCTCCAGGGACTTCAGCAGGTGGGTGTA
GAGCGTGGAGCCCAGTCCCGTCCGCTGGTGGCGGGGGGAGACGTACACGGTCGACTCGGCCGTCCAGTCG
TAGGCGTTGCGTGCCTTCCAGGGGCCCGCGTAGGCGATGCCGGCGACCTCGCCGTCCACCTCGGCGACGA
GCCAGGGATAGCGCTCCCGCAGACGGACGAGGTCGTCCGTCCACTCCTGCGGTTCCTGCGGCTCGGTACG
GAAGTTGACCGTGCTTGTCTCGATGTAGTGGTTGACGATGGTGCAGACCGCCGGCATGTCCGCCTCGGTG
GCACGGCGGATGTCGGCCGGGCGTCGTTCTGGGCTCATGGTAGATCCCCCTAGAGTCGAGATCTGGATTG
AGAGTGAATATGAGACTCTAATTGGATACCGAGGGGAATTTATGGAACGTCAGTGGAGCATTTTTGACAA
GAAATATTTGCTAGCTGATAGTGACCTTAGGCGACTTTTGAACGCGCAATAATGGTTTCTGACGTATGTG
CTTAGCTCATTAAACTCCAGAAACCCGCGGCTGAGTGGCTCCTTCAACGTTGCGGTTCTGTCAGTTCCAA
ACGTAAAACGGCTTGTCCCGCGTCATCGGCGGGGGTCATAACGTGACTCCCTTAATTCTCCGCTCATGAT
CTTGATCCCCTGCGCCATCAGATCCTTGGCGGCAAGAAAGCCATCCAGTTTACTTTGCAGGGCTTCCCAA
CCTTACCAGAGGGCGCCCCAGCTGGCAATTCCGGTTCGCTTGCTGTCCATAAAACCGCCCAGTCTAGCTA
TCGCCATGTAAGCCCACTGCAAGCTACCTGCTTTCTCTTTGCGCTTGCGTTTTCCCTTGTCCAGATAGCC
CAGTAGCTGACATTCATCCGGGGTCAGCACCGTTTCTGCGGACTGGCTTTCTACGTGTTCCGCTTCCTTT
AGCAGCCCTTGCGCCCTGAGTGCTTGCGGCAGCGTGAAGCTTAACATGGTGGAGCACGACACTCTCGTCT
ACTCCAAGAATATCAAAGATACAGTCTCAGAAGACCAGAGGGCTATTGAGACTTTTCAACAAAGGGTAAT
ATCGGGAAACCTCCTCGGATTCCATTGCCCAGCTATCTGTCACTTCATCGAAAGGACAGTAGAAAAGGAA
GATGGCTTCTACAAATGCCATCATTGCGATAAAGGAAAGGCTATCGTTCAAGATGCCTCTACCGACAGTG
GTCCCAAAGATGGACCCCCACCCACGAGGAACATCGTGGAAAAAGAAGACGTTCCAACCACGTCTTCAAA
GCAAGTGGATTGATGTGATATCTCCACTGACGTAAGGGATGACGCACAATCCCACTATCCTTCGCAAGAC
CCTTCCTCTATATAAGGAAGTTCATTTCATTTGGAGAGGACCTCGAGACAATGGCCTCCTCCGAGAACGT
CATCACCGAGTTCATGCGCTTCAAGGTGCGCATGGAGGGCACCGTGAACGGCCACGAGTTCGAGATCGAG
GGCGAGGGCGAGGGCCGCCCCTACGAGGGCCACAACACCGTGAAGCTGAAGGTGACCAAGGGCGGCCCCC
TGCCCTTCGCCTGGGACATCCTGTCCCCCCAGTTCCAGTACGGCTCCAAGGTGTACGTGAAGCACCCCGC
CGACATCCCCGACTACAAGAAGCTGTCCTTCCCCGAGGGCTTCAAGTGGGAGCGCGTGATGAACTTCGAG
GACGGCGGCGTGGCGACCGTGACCCAGGACTCCTCCCTGCAGGACGGCTGCTTCATCTACAAGGTGAAGT
TCATCGGCGTGAACTTCCCCTCCGACGGCCCCGTGATGCAGAAGAAGACCATGGGCTGGGAGGCCTCCAC
CGAGCGCCTGTACCCCCGCGACGGCGTGCTGAAGGGCGAAACACACAAGGCCCTGAAGCTGAAGGACGGC
GGCCACTACCTGGTGGAGTTCAAGTCCATCTACATGGCCAAGAAGCCCGTGCAGCTGCCCGGCTACTACT
ACGTGGACGCCAAGCTGGACATCACCTCCCACAACGAGGACTACACCATCGTGGAGCAGTACGAGCGCAC
CGAGGGCCGCCACCACCTGTTCCTGTGATCTAGAGTCCGCAAAAATCACCAGTCTCTCTCTACAAATCTA
TCTCTCTCTATTTTTCTCCAGAATAATGTGTGAGTAGTTCCCAGATAAGGGAATTAGGGTTCTTATAGGG
TTTCGCTCATGTGTTGAGCATATAAGAAACCCTTAGTATGTATTTGTATTTGTAAAATACTTCTATCAAT
AAAATTTCTAATTCCTAAAACCAAAATCAAGCTTGCATGCCTGCAGGTCCGATTGAGACTTTTCAACAAA
GGGTAATATCCGGAAACCTCCTCGGATTCCATTGCCCAGCTATCTGTCACTTTATTGTGAAGATAGTGGA
AAAGGAAGGTGGCTCCTACAAATGCCATCATTGCGATAAAGGAAAGGCCATCGTTGAAGATGCCTCTGCC
GACAGTGGTCCCAAAGATGGACCCCCACCCACGAGGAGCATCGTGGAAAAAGAAGACGTTCCAACCACGT
CTTCAAAGCAAGTGGATTGATGTGATGGTCCGATTGAGACTTTTCAACAAAGGGTAATATCCGGAAACCT
CCTCGGATTCCATTGCCCAGCTATCTGTCACTTTATTGTGAAGATAGTGGAAAAGGAAGGTGGCTCCTAC
AAATGCCATCATTGCGATAAAGGAAAGGCCATCGTTGAAGATGCCTCTGCCGACAGTGGTCCCAAAGATG
GACCCCCACCCACGAGGAGCATCGTGGAAAAAGAAGACGTTCCAACCACGTCTTCAAAGCAAGTGGATTG
ATGTGATATCTCCACTGACGTAAGGGATGACGCACAATCCCACTATCCTTCGCAAGACCCTTCCTCTATA
TAAGGAAGTTCATTTCATTTGGAGAGGAGATCCTAGAGCGGCCGCGGATCCGTTAACATCGATTCTAGAG
AATTCCCTTAATTAAGGGCCCAATATAACAACGACGTCGTAACAGATAAAGCGAAGCTTGAAGGTGCATG
TGACTCCGTCAAGATTACGAAACCGCCAACTACCACGCAAATTGCAATTCTCAATTTCCTAGAAGGACTC
TCCGAAAATGCATCCAATACCAAATATTACCCGTGTCATAGGCACCAAGTGACACCATACATGAACACGC
GTCACAATATGACTGGAGAAGGGTTCCACACCTTATGCTATAAAACGCCCCACACCCCTCCTCCTTCCTT
CGCAGTTCAATTCCAATATATTCCATTCTCTCTGTGTATTTCCCTACCTCTCCCTTCAAGGTTAGTCGAT
TTCTTCTGTTTTTCTTCTTCGTTCTTTCCATGAATTGTGTATGTTCTTTGATCAATACGATGTTGATTTG
ATTGTGTTTTGTTTGGTTTCATCGATCTTCAATTTTCATAATCAGATTCAGCTTTTATTATCTTTACAAC
AACGTCCTTAATTTGATGATTCTTTAATCGTAGATTTGCTCTAATTAGAGCTTTTTCATGTCAGATCCCT
TTACAACAAGCCTTAATTGTTGATTCATTAATCGTAGATTAGGGCTTTTTTCATTGATTACTTCAGATCC
GTTAAACGTAACCATAGATCAGGGCTTTTTCATGAATTACTTCAGATCCGTTAAACAACAGCCTTATTTT
TTATACTTCTGTGGTTTTTCAAGAAATTGTTCAGATCCGTTGACAAAAAGCCTTATTCGTTGATTCTATA
TCGTTTTTCGAGAGATATTGCTCAGATCTGTTAGCAACTGCCTTGTTTGTTGATTCTATTGCCGTGGATT
AGGGTTTTTTTTCACGAGATTGCTTCAGATCCGTACTTAAGATTACGTAATGGATTTTGATTCTGATTTA
TCTGTGATTGTTGACTCGACAGCCTTAATTAATCTCCACTGACGTAAGGGATGACGCACAATCCCACTAT
CCTTCGCAAGACCCTTCCTCTATATAAGGAAGTTCATTTCATTTGGAGAGGACGTCGAGAGTTCTCAACA
CAACATATACAAAACAAACGAATCTCAAGCAATCAAGCATTCTACTTCTATTGCAGCAATTTAAATCATT
TCTTTTAAAGCAAAAGCAATTTTCTGAAAATTTTCACCATTTACGAACGATAGCCATGGCTCCTAAGAAG
AAGCGGAAGGTTGGTATTCACGGGGTGCCTGCGGCTGACAAGAAGTACTCCATCGGCCTCGACATCGGCA
CCAACAGCGTCGGCTGGGCGGTGATCACCGACGAGTACAAGGTCCCGTCCAAGAAGTTCAAGGTCCTGGG
CAACACCGACCGCCACTCCATCAAGAAGAACCTCATCGGCGCCCTCCTCTTCGACTCCGGCGAGACGGCG
GAGGCGACCCGCCTCAAGCGCACCGCCCGCCGCCGCTACACCCGCCGCAAGAACCGCATCTGCTACCTCC
AGGAGATCTTCTCCAACGAGATGGCGAAGGTCGACGACTCCTTCTTCCACCGCCTCGAGGAGTCCTTCCT
CGTGGAGGAGGACAAGAAGCACGAGCGCCACCCCATCTTCGGCAACATCGTCGACGAGGTCGCCTACCAC
GAGAAGTACCCCACTATCTACCACCTTCGTAAGAAGCTTGTTGACTCTACTGATAAGGCTGATCTTCGTC
TCATCTACCTTGCTCTCGCTCACATGATCAAGTTCCGTGGTCACTTCCTTATCGAGGGTGACCTTAACCC
TGATAACTCCGACGTGGACAAGCTCTTCATCCAGCTCGTCCAGACCTACAACCAGCTCTTCGAGGAGAAC
CCTATCAACGCTTCCGGTGTCGACGCTAAGGCGATCCTTTCCGCTAGGCTCTCCAAGTCCAGGCGTCTCG
AGAACCTCATCGCCCAGCTCCCTGGTGAGAAGAAGAACGGTCTTTTCGGTAACCTCATCGCTCTCTCCCT
CGGTCTGACCCCTAACTTCAAGTCCAACTTCGACCTCGCTGAGGACGCTAAGCTTCAGCTCTCCAAGGAT
ACCTACGACGATGATCTCGACAACCTCCTCGCTCAGATTGGAGATCAGTACGCTGATCTCTTCCTTGCTG
CTAAGAACCTCTCCGATGCTATCCTCCTTTCGGATATCCTTAGGGTTAACACTGAGATCACTAAGGCTCC
TCTTTCTGCTTCCATGATCAAGCGCTACGACGAGCACCACCAGGACCTCACCCTCCTCAAGGCTCTTGTT
CGTCAGCAGCTCCCCGAGAAGTACAAGGAGATCTTCTTCGACCAGTCCAAGAACGGCTACGCCGGTTACA
TTGACGGTGGAGCTAGCCAGGAGGAGTTCTACAAGTTCATCAAGCCAATCCTTGAGAAGATGGATGGTAC
TGAGGAGCTTCTCGTTAAGCTTAACCGTGAGGACCTCCTTAGGAAGCAGAGGACTTTCGATAACGGCTCT
ATCCCTCACCAGATCCACCTTGGTGAGCTTCACGCCATCCTTCGTAGGCAGGAGGACTTCTACCCTTTCC
TCAAGGACAACCGTGAGAAGATCGAGAAGATCCTTACTTTCCGTATTCCTTACTACGTTGGTCCTCTTGC
TCGTGGTAACTCCCGTTTCGCTTGGATGACTAGGAAGTCCGAGGAGACTATCACCCCTTGGAACTTCGAG
GAGGTTGTTGACAAGGGTGCTTCCGCCCAGTCCTTCATCGAGCGCATGACCAACTTCGACAAGAACCTCC
CCAACGAGAAGGTCCTCCCCAAGCACTCCCTCCTCTACGAGTACTTCACGGTCTACAACGAGCTCACCAA
GGTCAAGTACGTCACCGAGGGTATGCGCAAGCCTGCCTTCCTCTCCGGCGAGCAGAAGAAGGCTATCGTT
GACCTCCTCTTCAAGACCAACCGCAAGGTCACCGTCAAGCAGCTCAAGGAGGACTACTTCAAGAAGATCG
AGTGCTTCGACTCCGTCGAGATCAGCGGCGTTGAGGACCGTTTCAACGCTTCTCTCGGTACCTACCACGA
TCTCCTCAAGATCATCAAGGACAAGGACTTCCTCGACAACGAGGAGAACGAGGACATCCTCGAGGACATC
GTCCTCACTCTTACTCTCTTCGAGGATAGGGAGATGATCGAGGAGAGGCTCAAGACTTACGCTCATCTCT
TCGATGACAAGGTTATGAAGCAGCTCAAGCGTCGCCGTTACACCGGTTGGGGTAGGCTCTCCCGCAAGCT
CATCAACGGTATCAGGGATAAGCAGAGCGGCAAGACTATCCTCGACTTCCTCAAGTCTGATGGTTTCGCT
AACAGGAACTTCATGCAGCTCATCCACGATGACTCTCTTACCTTCAAGGAGGATATTCAGAAGGCTCAGG
TGTCCGGTCAGGGCGACTCTCTCCACGAGCACATTGCTAACCTTGCTGGTTCCCCTGCTATCAAGAAGGG
CATCCTTCAGACTGTTAAGGTTGTCGATGAGCTTGTCAAGGTTATGGGTCGTCACAAGCCTGAGAACATC
GTCATCGAGATGGCTCGTGAGAACCAGACTACCCAGAAGGGTCAGAAGAACTCGAGGGAGCGCATGAAGA
GGATTGAGGAGGGTATCAAGGAGCTTGGTTCTCAGATCCTTAAGGAGCACCCTGTCGAGAACACCCAGCT
CCAGAACGAGAAGCTCTACCTCTACTACCTCCAGAACGGTAGGGATATGTACGTTGACCAGGAGCTCGAC
ATCAACAGGCTTTCTGACTACGACGTCGACCACATTGTTCCTCAGTCTTTCCTTAAGGATGACTCCATCG
ACAACAAGGTCCTCACGAGGTCCGACAAGAACAGGGGTAAGTCGGACAACGTCCCTTCCGAGGAGGTTGT
CAAGAAGATGAAGAACTACTGGAGGCAGCTTCTCAACGCTAAGCTCATTACCCAGAGGAAGTTCGACAAC
CTCACGAAGGCTGAGAGGGGTGGCCTTTCCGAGCTTGACAAGGCTGGTTTCATCAAGAGGCAGCTTGTTG
AGACGAGGCAGATTACCAAGCACGTTGCTCAGATCCTCGATTCTAGGATGAACACCAAGTACGACGAGAA
CGACAAGCTCATCCGCGAGGTCAAGGTGATCACCCTCAAGTCCAAGCTCGTCTCCGACTTCCGCAAGGAC
TTCCAGTTCTACAAGGTCCGCGAGATCAACAACTACCACCACGCTCACGATGCTTACCTTAACGCTGTCG
TTGGTACCGCTCTTATCAAGAAGTACCCTAAGCTTGAGTCCGAGTTCGTCTACGGTGACTACAAGGTCTA
CGACGTTCGTAAGATGATCGCCAAGTCCGAGCAGGAGATCGGCAAGGCCACCGCCAAGTACTTCTTCTAC
TCCAACATCATGAACTTCTTCAAGACCGAGATCACCCTCGCCAACGGCGAGATCCGCAAGCGCCCTCTTA
TCGAGACGAACGGTGAGACTGGTGAGATCGTTTGGGACAAGGGTCGCGACTTCGCTACTGTTCGCAAGGT
CCTTTCTATGCCTCAGGTTAACATCGTCAAGAAGACCGAGGTCCAGACCGGTGGCTTCTCCAAGGAGTCT
ATCCTTCCAAAGAGAAACTCGGACAAGCTCATCGCTAGGAAGAAGGATTGGGACCCTAAGAAGTACGGTG
GTTTCGACTCCCCTACTGTCGCCTACTCCGTCCTCGTGGTCGCCAAGGTGGAGAAGGGTAAGTCGAAGAA
GCTCAAGTCCGTCAAGGAGCTCCTCGGCATCACCATCATGGAGCGCTCCTCCTTCGAGAAGAACCCGATC
GACTTCCTCGAGGCCAAGGGCTACAAGGAGGTCAAGAAGGACCTCATCATCAAGCTCCCCAAGTACTCTC
TTTTCGAGCTCGAGAACGGTCGTAAGAGGATGCTGGCTTCCGCTGGTGAGCTCCAGAAGGGTAACGAGCT
TGCTCTTCCTTCCAAGTACGTGAACTTCCTCTACCTCGCCTCCCACTACGAGAAGCTCAAGGGTTCCCCT
GAGGATAACGAGCAGAAGCAGCTCTTCGTGGAGCAGCACAAGCACTACCTCGACGAGATCATCGAGCAGA
TCTCCGAGTTCTCCAAGCGCGTCATCCTCGCTGACGCTAACCTCGACAAGGTCCTCTCCGCCTACAACAA
GCACCGCGACAAGCCCATCCGCGAGCAGGCCGAGAACATCATCCACCTCTTCACGCTCACGAACCTCGGC
GCCCCTGCTGCTTTCAAGTACTTCGACACCACCATCGACAGGAAGCGTTACACGTCCACCAAGGAGGTTC
TCGACGCTACTCTCATCCACCAGTCCATCACCGGTCTTTACGAGACTCGTATCGACCTTTCCCAGCTTGG
TGGTGATAAGCGTCCTGCTGCCACCAAAAAGGCCGGACAGGCTAAGAAAAAGAAGTAGGATCCACCTGAT
CTAGAGTCCGCAAAAATCACCAGTCTCTCTCTACAAATCTATCTCTCTCTATTTTTCTCCAGAATAATGT
GTGAGTAGTTCCCAGATAAGGGAATTAGGGTTCTTATAGGGTTTCGCTCATGTGTTGAGCATATAAGAAA
CCCTTAGTATGTATTTGTATTTGTAAAATACTTCTATCAATAAAATTTCTAATTCCTAAAACCAAAATCC
AGTGACGCGGTCGTGCTCCACATGTTGACCGGTAAGGCGCGCCGTAGTGCTCGAGAGACCTCTGAAGTGG
CCGATTCATTAATGCAGCTGGCACGACAGGTTTCCCGACTGGAAAGCGGGCAGTGAGCGCAACGCAATTA
ATGTGAGTTAGCTCACTCATTAGGCACCCCAGGCTTTACACTTTATGCTTCCGGCTCGTATGTTGTGTGG
AATTGTGAGCGGATAACAATTTCACACAAGAAACAGCTATGACCATGATTACGCCAAGCTATTTAGGTGA
CACTATAGAATACTCAAGCTATGCATCAAGCTCAATGGGTCTAGTCTGTAGATACCCATCACACTGGCGA
CCGCTCGAACATCAGTTTAAGGTTTACACCTATAAAAGAGAGAGCCGTTATCGTCTGTTTGTGGATGTAC
AGAGTGATATTATTGACACGCCGGGGCGACGGATGGTGATCCCCCTGGCCAGTGCACGTCTGCTGTCAGA
TAAAGTCTCCCGTGAACTTTACCCGGTGGTGCATATCGGGGATGAAAGCTGGCGCATGATGACCACCGAT
ATGGCCAGTGTGCCTGTCTCCGTTATCGGGGAAGAAGTGGCTGATCTCAGCCACCGCGAAAATGACATCA
AAAACGCCATTAACCTGATGTTCTGGGGAATATAAATGTCAGGCCTGAATGGCGAATGG
[36 nt withheld, positions 10395-10430]
AGCGTGGGTCTCGCGGTATCATTGGCGCGCCTCTCGAGCTAGAATTCGTCGACCCCGGGCTCGAGGAGCT
CGAATTTCCCCGATCGTTCAAACATTTGGCAATAAAGTTTCTTAAGATTGAATCCTGTTGCCGGTCTTGC
GATGATTATCATATAATTTCTGTTGAATTACGTTAAGCATGTAATAATTAACATGTAATGCATGACGTTA
TTTATGAGATGGGTTTTTATGATTAGAGTCCCGCAATTATACATTTAATACGCGATAGAAAACAAAATAT
AGCGCGCAAACTAGGATAAATTATCGCGCGCGGTGTCATCTATGTTACTAGATCGGGAATTAATTCAGAT
CGGCTGAGTGGCTCCTTCAACGTTGCGGTTCTGTCAGTTCCAAACGTAAAACGGCTTGTCCCGCGTCATC
GGCGGGGGTCATAACGTGACTCCCTTAATTCTCCGCTCATGATCAGATTGTCGTTTCCCGCCTTCAGTTT
AAACTATCAGTGTTTGACAGGATATATTGGCGGGTAAACCTAAGAGAAAAGAGCGTTTATTAGAATAATC
GGATATTTAAAAGGGCGTGAAAAGGTTTATCCGTTCGTCCATTTGTATGTGCATGCCAACCACAGGGTTC
CCCAGATCTGGCGCCGGCCAGCGAGACGAGCAAGATTGGCCGCCGCCCGAAACGATCCGACAGCGCGCCC
AGCACAGGTGCGCAGGCAAATTGCACCAACGCATACAGCGCCAGCAGAATGCCATAGTGGGCGGTGACGT
CGTTCGAGTGAACCAGATCGCGCAGGAGGCCCGGCAGCACCGGCATAATCAGGCCGATGCCGACAGCGTC
GAGCGCGACAGTGCTCAGAATTACGATCAGGGGTATGTTGGGTTTCACGTCTGGCCTCCGGACCAGCCTC
CGCTGGTCCGATTGAACGCGCGGATTCTTTATCACTGATAAGTTGGTGGACATATTATGTTTATCAGTGA
TAAAGTGTCAAGCATGACAAAGTTGCAGCCGAATACAGTGATCCGTGCCGCCCTGGACCTGTTGAACGAG
GTCGGCGTAGACGGTCTGACGACACGCAAACTGGCGGAACGGTTGGGGGTTCAGCAGCCGGCGCTTTACT
GGCACTTCAGGAACAAGCGGGCGCTGCTCGACGCACTGGCCGAAGCCATGCTGGCGGAGAATCATACGCA
TTCGGTGCCGAGAGCCGACGACGACTGGCGCTCATTTCTGATCGGGAATGCCCGCAGCTTCAGGCAGGCG
CTGCTCGCCTACCGCGATGGCGCGCGCATCCATGCCGGCACGCGACCGGGCGCACCGCAGATGGAAACGG
CCGACGCGCAGCTTCGCTTCCTCTGCGAGGCGGGTTTTTCGGCCGGGGACGCCGTCAATGCGCTGATGAC
AATCAGCTACTTCACTGTTGGGGCCGTGCTTGAGGAGCAGGCCGGCGACAGCGATGCCGGCGAGCGCGGC
GGCACCGTTGAACAGGCTCCGCTCTCGCCGCTGTTGCGGGCCGCGATAGACGCCTTCGACGAAGCCGGTC
CGGACGCAGCGTTCGAGCAGGGACTCGCGGTGATTGTCGATGGATTGGCGAAAAGGAGGCTCGTTGTCAG
GAACGTTGAAGGACCGAGAAAGGGTGACGATTGATCAGGACCGCTGCCGGAGCGCAACCCACTCACTACA
GCAGAGCCATGTAGACAACATCCCCTCCCCCTTTCCACCGCGTCAGACGCCCGTAGCAGCCCGCTACGGG
CTTTTTCATGCCCTGCCCTAGCGTCCAAGCCTCACGGCCGCGCTCGGCCTCTCTGGCGGCCTTCTGGCGC
TCTTCCGCTTCCTCGCTCACTGACTCGCTGCGCTCGGTCGTTCGGCTGCGGCGAGCGGTATCAGCTCACT
CAAAGGCGGTAATACGGTTATCCACAGAATCAGGGGATAACGCAGGAAAGAACATGTGAGCAAAAGGCCA
GCAAAAGGCCAGGAACCGTAAAAAGGCCGCGTTGCTGGCGTTTTTCCATAGGCTCCGCCCCCCTGACGAG
CATCACAAAAATCGACGCTCAAGTCAGAGGTGGCGAAACCCGACAGGACTATAAAGATACCAGGCGTTTC
CCCCTGGAAGCTCCCTCGTGCGCTCTCCTGTTCCGACCCTGCCGCTTACCGGATACCTGTCCGCCTTTCT
CCCTTCGGGAAGCGTGGCGCTTTTCCGCTGCATAACCCTGCTTCGGGGTCATTATAGCGATTTTTTCGGT
ATATCCATCCTTTTTCGCACGATATACAGGATTTTGCCAAAGGGTTCGTGTAGACTTTCCTTGGTGTATC
CAACGGCGTCAGCCGGGCAGGATAGGTGAAGTAGGCCCACCCGCGAGCGGGTGTTCCTTCTTCACTGTCC
CTTATTCGCACCTGGCGGTGCTCAACGGGAATCCTGCTCTGCGAGGCTGGCCGGCTACCGCCGGCGTAAC
AGATGAGGGCAAGCGGATGGCTGATGAAACCAAGCCAACCAGGAAGGGCAGCCCACCTATCAAGGTGTAC
TGCCTTCCAGACGAACGAAGAGCGATTGAGGAAAAGGCGGCGGCGGCCGGCATGAGCCTGTCGGCCTACC
TGCTGGCCGTCGGCCAGGGCTACAAAATCACGGGCGTCGTGGACTATGAGCACGTCCGCGAGCTGGCCCG
CATCAATGGCGACCTGGGCCGCCTGGGCGGCCTGCTGAAACTCTGGCTCACCGACGACCCGCGCACGGCG
CGGTTCGGTGATGCCACGATCCTCGCCCTGCTGGCGAAGATCGAAGAGAAGCAGGACGAGCTTGGCAAGG
TCATGATGGGCGTGGTCCGCCCGAGGGCAGAGCCATGACTTTTTTAGCCGCTAAAACGGCCGGGGGGTGC
GCGTGATTGCCAAGCACGTCCCCATGCGCTCCATCAAGAAGAGCGACTTCGCGGAGCTGGTGAAGTACAT
CACCGACGAGCAAGGCAAGACCGAGCGCCTTTCCGACGCTCACCGGGCTGGTTGCCCTCGCCGCTGGGCT
GGCGGCCGTCTATGGCCCTGCAAACGCGCCAGAAACGCCGTCGAAGCCGTGTGCGAGACACCGCGGCCGC
CGGCGTTGTGGATACCTCGCGGAAAACTTGGCCCTCACTGACAGATGAGGGGCGGACGTTGACACTTGAG
GGGCCGACTCACCCGGCGCGGCGTTGACAGATGAGGGGCAGGCTCGATTTCGGCCGGCGACGTGGAGCTG
GCCAGCCTCGCAAATCGGCGAAAACGCCTGATTTTACGCGAGTTTCCCACAGATGATGTGGACAAGCCTG
GGGATAAGTGCCCTGCGGTATTGACACTTGAGGGGCGCGACTACTGACAGATGAGGGGCGCGATCCTTGA
CACTTGAGGGGCAGAGTGCTGACAGATGAGGGGCGCACCTATTGACATTTGAGGGGCTGTCCACAGGCAG
AAAATCCAGCATTTGCAAGGGTTTCCGCCCGTTTTTCGGCCACCGCTAACCTGTCTTTTAACCTGCTTTT
AAACCAATATTTATAAACCTTGTTTTTAACCAGGGCTGCGCCCTGTGCGCGTGACCGCGCACGCCGAAGG
GGGGTGCCCCCCCTTCTCGAACCCTCCCGGCCCGCTAACGCGGGCCTCCCATCCCCCCAGGGGCTGCGCC
CCTCGGCCGCGAACGGCCTCACCCCAAAAATGGCAGCGCTGGCAGTCCTTGCCATTGCCGGGATCGGGGC
AGTAACGGGATGGGCGATCAGCCCGAGCGCGACGCCCGGAAGCATTGACGTGCCGCAGGTGCTGGCATCG
ACATTCAGCGACCAGGTGCCGGGCAGTGAGGGCGGCGGCCTGGGTGGCGGCCTGCCCTTCACTTCGGCCG
TCGGGGCATTCACGGACTTCATGGCGGGGCCGGCAATTTTTACCTTGGGCATTCTTGGCATAGTGGTCGC
GGGTGCCGTGCTCGTGTTCGGGGGTGCGATAAACCCAGCGAACCATTTGAGGTGATAGGTAAGATTATAC
CGAGGTATGAAAACGAGAATTGGACCTTTACAGAATTACTCTATGAAGCGCCATATTTAAAAAGCTACCA
AGACGAAGAGGATGAAGAGGATGAGGAGGCAGATTGCCTTGAATATATTGACAATACTGATAAGATAATA
TATCTTTTATATAGAAGATATCGCCGTATGTAAGGATTTCAGGGGGCAAGGCATAGGCAGCGCGCTTATC
AATATATCTATAGAATGGGCAAAGCATAAAAACTTGCATGGACTAATGCTTGAAACCCAGGACAATAACC
TTATAGCTTGTAAATTCTATCATAATTGGGTAATGACTCCAACTTATTGATAGTGTTTTATGTTCAGATA
ATGCCCGATGACTTTGTCATGCAGCTCCACCGATTTTGAGAACGACAGCGACTTCCGTCCCAGCCGTGCC
AGGTGCTGCCTCAGATTCAGGTTATGCCGCTCAATTCGCTGCGTATATCGCTTGCTGATTACGTGCAGCT
TTCCCTTCAGGCGGGATTCATACAGCGGCCAGCCATCCGTCATCCATATCACCACGTCAAAGGGTGACAG
CAGGCTCATAAGACGCCCCAGCGTCGCCATAGTGCGTTCACCGAATACGTGCGCAACAACCGTCTTCCGG
AGACTGTCATACGCGTAAAACAGCCAGCGCTGGCGCGATTTAGCCCCGACATAGCCCCACTGTTCGTCCA
TTTCCGCGCAGACGATGACGTCACTGCCCGGCTGTATGCGCGAGGTTACCGACTGCGGCCTGAGTTTTTT
AAGTGACGTAAAATCGTGTTGAGGCCAACGCCCATAATGCGGGCTGTTGCCCGGCATCCAACGCCATTCA
TGGCCATATCAATGATTTTCTGGTGCGTACCGGGTTGAGAAGCGGTGTAAGTGAACTGCAGTTGCCATGT
TTTACGGCAGTGAGAGCAGAGATAGCGCTGATGTCCGGCGGTGCTTTTGCCGTTACGCACCACCCCGTCA
GTAGCTGAACAGGAGGGACAGCTGATAGAAACAGAAGCCACTGGAGCACCTCAAAAACACCATCATACAC
TAAATCAGTAAGTTGGCAGCATCACCCATAATTGTGGTTTCAAAATCGGCTCCGTCGATACTATGTTATA
CGCCAACTTTGAAAACAACTTTGAAAAAGCTGTTTTCTGGTATTTAAGGTTTTAGAATGCAAGGAACAGT
GAATTGGAGTTCGTCTTGTTATAATTAGCTTCTTGGGGTATCTTTAAATACTGTAGAAAAGAGGAAGGAA
ATAATAAATGGCTAAAATGAGAATATCACCGGAATTGAAAAAACTGATCGAAAAATACCGCTGCGTAAAA
GATACGGAAGGAATGTCTCCTGCTAAGGTATATAAGCTGGTGGGAGAAAATGAAAACCTATATTTAAAAA
TGACGGACAGCCGGTATAAAGGGACCACCTATGATGTGGAACGGGAAAAGGACATGATGCTATGGCTGGA
AGGAAAGCTGCCTGTTCCAAAGGTCCTGCACTTTGAACGGCATGATGGCTGGAGCAATCTGCTCATGAGT
GAGGCCGATGGCGTCCTTTGCTCGGAAGAGTATGAAGATGAACAAAGCCCTGAAAAGATTATCGAGCTGT
ATGCGGAGTGCATCAGGCTCTTTCACTCCATCGACATATCGGATTGTCCCTATACGAATAGCTTAGACAG
CCGCTTAGCCGAATTGGATTACTTACTGAATAACGATCTGGCCGATGTGGATTGCGAAAACTGGGAAGAA
GACACTCCATTTAAAGATCCGCGCGAGCTGTATGATTTTTTAAAGACGGAAAAGCCCGAAGAGGAACTTG
TCTTTTCCCACGGCGACCTGGGAGACAGCAACATCTTTGTGAAAGATGGCAAAGTAAGTGGCTTTATTGA
TCTTGGGAGAAGCGGCAGGGCGGACAAGTGGTATGACATTGCCTTCTGCGTCCGGTCGATCAGGGAGGAT
ATCGGGGAAGAACAGTATGTCGAGCTATTTTTTGACTTACTGGGGATCAAGCCTGATTGGGAGAAAATAA
AATATTATATTTTACTGGATGAATTGTTTTAGTACCTAGATGTGGCGCAACGATGCCGGCGACAAGCAGG
AGCGCACCGACTTCTTCCGCATCAAGTGTTTTGGCTCTCAGGCCGAGGCCCACGGCAAGTATTTGGGCAA
GGGGTCGCTGGTATTCGTGCAGGGCAAGATTCGGAATACCAAGTACGAGAAGGACGGCCAGACGGTCTAC
GGGACCGACTTCATTGCCGATAAGGTGGATTATCTGGACACCAAGGCACCAGGCGGGTCAAATCAGGAAT
AAGGGCACATTGCCCCGGCGTGAGTCGGGGCAATCCCGCAAGGAGGGTGAATGAATCGGACGTTTGACCG
GAAGGCATACAGGCAAGAACTGATCGACGCGGGGTTTTCCGCCGAGGATGCCGAAACCATCGCAAGCCGC
ACCGTCATGCGTGCGCCCCGCGAAACCTTCCAGTCCGTCGGCTCGATGGTCCAGCAAGCTACGGCCAAGA
TCGAGCGCGACAGCGTGCAACTGGCTCCCCCTGCCCTGCCCGCGCCATCGGCCGCCGTGGAGCGTTCGCG
TCGTCTCGAACAGGAGGCGGCAGGTTTGGCGAAGTCGATGACCATCGACACGCGAGGAACTATGACGACC
AAGAAGCGAAAAACCGCCGGCGAGGACCTGGCAAAACAGGTCAGCGAGGCCAAGCAGGCCGCGTTGCTGA
AACACACGAAGCAGCAGATCAAGGAAATGCAGCTTTCCTTGTTCGATATTGCGCCGTGGCCGGACACGAT
GCGAGCGATGCCAAACGACACGGCCCGCTCTGCCCTGTTCACCACGCGCAACAAGAAAATCCCGCGCGAG
GCGCTGCAAAACAAGGTCATTTTCCACGTCAACAAGGACGTGAAGATCACCTACACCGGCGTCGAGCTGC
GGGCCGACGATGACGAACTGGTGTGGCAGCAGGTGTTGGAGTACGCGAAGCGCACCCCTATCGGCGAGCC
GATCACCTTCACGTTCTACGAGCTTTGCCAGGACCTGGGCTGGTCGATCAATGGCCGGTATTACACGAAG
GCCGAGGAATGCCTGTCGCGCCTACAGGCGACGGCGATGGGCTTCACGTCCGACCGCGTTGGGCACCTGG
AATCGGTGTCGCTGCTGCACCGCTTCCGCGTCCTGGACCGTGGCAAGAAAACGTCCCGTTGCCAGGTCCT
GATCGACGAGGAAATCGTCGTGCTGTTTGCTGGCGACCACTACACGAAATTCATATGGGAGAAGTACCGC
AAGCTGTCGCCGACGGCCCGACGGATGTTCGACTATTTCAGCTCGCACCGGGAGCCGTACCCGCTCAAGC
TGGAAACCTTCCGCCTCATGTGCGGATCGGATTCCACCCGCGTGAAGAAGTGGCGCGAGCAGGTCGGCGA
AGCCTGCGAAGAGTTGCGAGGCAGCGGCCTGGTGGAACACGCCTGGGTCAATGATGACCTGGTGCATTGC
AAACGCTAGGGCCTTGTGGGGTCAGTTCCGGCTGGGGGTTCAGCAGCCAGCGCTTTACTGGCATTTCAGG
AACAAGCGGGCACTGCTCGACGCACTTGCTTCGCTCAGTATCGCTCGGGACGCACGGCGCGCTCTACGAA
CTGCCGATAAACAGAGGATTAAAATTGACAATTGTGATTAAGGCTCAGATTCGACGGCTTGGAGCGGCCG
ACGTGCAGGATTTCCGCGAGATCCGATTGTCGGCCCTGAAGAAAGCTCCAGAGATGTTCGGGTCCGTTTA
CGAGCACGAGGAGAAAAAGCCCATGGAGGCGTTCGCTGAACGGTTGCGAGATGCCGTGGCATTCGGCGCC
TACATCGACGGCGAGATCATTGGGCTGTCGGTCTTCAAACAGGAGGACGGCCCCAAGGACGCTCACAAGG
CGCATCTGTCCGGCGTTTTCGTGGAGCCCGAACAGCGAGGCCGAGGGGTCGCCGGTATGCTGCTGCGGGC
GTTGCCGGCGGGTTTATTGCTCGTGATGATCGTCCGACAGATTCCAACGGGAATCTGGTGGATGCGCATC
TTCATCCTCGGCGCACTTAATATTTCGCTATTCTGGAGCTTGTTGTTTATTTCGGTCTACCGCCTGCCGG
GCGGGGTCGCGGCGACGGTAGGCGCTGTGCAGCCGCTGATGGTCGTGTTCATCTCTGCCGCTCTGCTAGG
TAGCCCGATACGATTGATGGCGGTCCTGGGGGCTATTTGCGGAACTGCGGGCGTGGCGCTGTTGGTGTTG
ACACCAAACGCAGCGCTAGATCCTGTCGGCGTCGCAGCGGGCCTGGCGGGGGCGGTTTCCATGGCGTTCG
GAACCGTGCTGACCCGCAAGTGGCAACCTCCCGTGCCTCTGCTCACCTTTACCGCCTGGCAACTGGCGGC
CGGAGGACTTCTGCTCGTTCCAGTAGCTTTAGTGTTTGATCCGCCAATCCCGATGCCTACAGGAACCAAT
GTTCTCGGCCTGGCGTGGCTCGGCCTGATCGGAGCGGGTTTAACCTACTTCCTTTGGTTCCGGGGGATCT
CGCGACTCGAACCTACAGTTGTTTCCTTACTGGGCTTTCTCAGCCCCAGATCTGGGGTCGATCAGCCGGG
GATGCATCAGGCCGACAGTCGGAACTTCGGGTCCCCGACCTGTACCATTCGGTGAGCAATGGATAGGGGA
GTTGATATCGTCAACGTTCACTTCTAAAGAAATAGCGCCACTCAGCTTCCTCAGCGGCTTTATCCAGCGA
TTTCCTATTATGTCGGCATAGTTCTCAAGATCGACAGCCTGTCACGGTTAAGCGAGAAATGAATAAGAAG
GCTGATAATTCGGATCTCTGCGAGGGAGATGATATTTGATCACAGGCAGCAACGCTCTGTCATCGTTACA
ATCAACATGCTACCCTCCGCGAGATCATCCGTGTTTCAAACCCGGCAGCTTAGTTGCCGTTCTTCCGAAT
AGCATCGGTAACATGAGCAAAGTCTGCCGCCTTACAACGGCTCTCCCGCTGACGCCGTCCCGGACTGATG
GGCTGCCTGTATCGAGTGGTGATTTTGTGCCGAGCTGCC
Features (pLannotate 1.2.2; 45 found; start..end, strand, type, name):
     26..50      +  misc_feature   LB T-DNA repeat: left border repeat from nopaline C58 T-DNA
    104..234     -  CDS            lacI (fragment): lac repressor; lacI; The lac repressor binds to the lac operator to inhibit transcription in E. coli. This inhibition can be relieved by adding lactose or isopropyl-β-D-thiogalactopyranoside (IPTG).
    235..535     -  rep_origin     M13 ori (fragment) (sequence partly withheld): M13 bacteriophage origin of replication; arrow indicates direction of (+) strand synthesis
    533..688     -  CDS            lacZα (fragment) (sequence partly withheld): LacZα fragment of β-galactosidase; lacZ fragment
    697..897     -  terminator     gene 7 terminator: transcription terminator for octopine-type Ti plasmid gene 7
    932..1483    -  CDS            BlpR: phosphinothricin acetyltransferase; Streptomyces hygroscopicus bar; confers resistance to bialophos or phosphinothricin
   1534..1713    -  promoter       NOS promoter: nopaline synthase promoter
   1793..2116    -  CDS            tnpA (fragment): TN5P_ECOLX - Also known as tnp. Experimental evidence at protein level: Swiss-Prot protein existence level 1. Mediates transposition of transposon Tn5 by a 'cut and paste' mechanism. First, the monomeric transposase binds the 19 bp inverted DNA repeats flanking the transposon. Then, dimerization of the DNA- bound transposase creates a synaptic DNA complex. After nicking of the first DNA strand, excision of the transposon proceeds through a series of intermediates. The transposase then mediates the insertion of the transposon at a new site by strand transfer. The activity of the wild- type tran
   2192..2536    +  promoter       CaMV 35S promoter: strong constitutive promoter from cauliflower mosaic virus
   2489..2535    +  promoter       minimal CaMV 35S promoter: minimal 35S promoter from cauliflower mosaic virus
   2546..3220    +  CDS            DsRed2: DsRed2 is a basic (constitutively fluorescent) red fluorescent protein published in 2006, derived from Discosoma sp..
   3278..3433    +  polyA_signal   CaMV poly(A) signal (fragment): cauliflower mosaic virus polyadenylation signal
   3434..3454    -  misc_feature   MCS (fragment): pUC18/19 multiple cloning site
   3459..3711    +  promoter       CaMV 35S promoter (fragment): strong constitutive promoter from cauliflower mosaic virus
   3720..4063    +  promoter       CaMV 35S promoter: strong constitutive promoter from cauliflower mosaic virus
   4017..4063    +  promoter       minimal CaMV 35S promoter: minimal 35S promoter from cauliflower mosaic virus
   5047..5092    +  promoter       35SPPDK promoter (fragment): hybrid promoter consisting of the cauliflower mosaic virus 35S enhancer fused to the maize C4PPDK basal promoter (Yoo et al., 2007)
   5091..5137    +  promoter       minimal CaMV 35S promoter: minimal 35S promoter from cauliflower mosaic virus
   5173..5209    +  ncRNA          PK1-TEV CVMV: Accession: RF01102 - 5'-leader pseudoknot of TEV/CVMV
   5332..9432    +  CDS            cas9: CAS9_STRP1 - Also known as csn1 From Streptococcus pyogenes serotype M1.
   9549..9708    +  polyA_signal   CaMV poly(A) signal (fragment): cauliflower mosaic virus polyadenylation signal
   9773..9831    +  CDS            lacI (fragment): lac repressor; lacI; The lac repressor binds to the lac operator to inhibit transcription in E. coli. This inhibition can be relieved by adding lactose or isopropyl-β-D-thiogalactopyranoside (IPTG).
   9844..9865    +  protein_bind   CAP binding site: CAP binding activates transcription in the presence of cAMP. E. coli catabolite activator protein
   9880..9910    +  promoter       lac promoter: promoter for the E. coli lac operon
   9914..9936    +  protein_bind   lac operator (fragment): The lac repressor binds to the lac operator to inhibit transcription in E. coli. This inhibition can be relieved by adding lactose or isopropyl-β-D-thiogalactopyranoside (IPTG). lac repressor encoded by lacI
   9976..9994    +  promoter       SP6 promoter: promoter for bacteriophage SP6 RNA polymerase
  10068..10370   +  CDS            ccdB: CcdB, a bacterial toxin that poisons DNA gyrase; ccdB; Plasmids containing the ccdB gene cannot be propagated in standard E. coli strains.
  10395..10430   +  rep_origin     f1 ori (fragment) (sequence withheld): f1 bacteriophage origin of replication; arrow indicates direction of (+) strand synthesis
  10427..10454   +  CDS            bla(M) (fragment) (sequence partly withheld): β-lactamase lacking the signal sequence; bla(M); allows cytosolic expression of β-lactamase
  10512..10764   +  terminator     NOS terminator: nopaline synthase terminator and poly(A) signal
  10781..10811   -  promoter       NOS promoter (fragment): nopaline synthase promoter
  10935..10959   +  misc_feature   RB T-DNA repeat: right border repeat from nopaline C58 T-DNA
  11069..11318   -  CDS            TcR (fragment): tetracycline efflux protein; tetA; confers resistance to tetracycline
  11424..12074   +  CDS            TetR: tetracycline resistance regulatory protein; tetR
  12433..12623   -  rep_origin     ori (fragment): high-copy-number ColE1/pMB1/pBR322/pUC origin of replication
  12755..12864   +  oriT           oriT: incP origin of transfer
  12897..13268   +  CDS            traJ: oriT-recognizing protein; traJ
  13405..14036   +  rep_origin     oriV: incP origin of replication
  14100..14375   +  CDS            klaC (fragment): KLAC_ECOLX - Also known as telB. Protein predicted: Swiss-Prot protein existence level 4. Belongs to the kla operon, which is associated with cryptic tellurite resistance, and IncW plasmid fertility inhibition. From Escherichia coli.
  14378..14572   +  CDS            satA (fragment): STA_BACSU - Also known as yyaR. Experimental evidence at protein level: Swiss-Prot protein existence level 1. Involved in resistance to streptothricin, a broad-spectrum antibiotic produced by streptomycetes. Detoxifies streptothricin via acetylation of the beta amino group of the first beta-lysyl moiety of streptothricin. From Bacillus subtilis (strain 168).
  14571..14720   +  CDS            satA (fragment): STA_BACSU - Also known as yyaR. Experimental evidence at protein level: Swiss-Prot protein existence level 1. Involved in resistance to streptothricin, a broad-spectrum antibiotic produced by streptomycetes. Detoxifies streptothricin via acetylation of the beta amino group of the first beta-lysyl moiety of streptothricin. From Bacillus subtilis (strain 168).
  14729..15496   -  mobile_element IS1: prokaryotic transposable element IS1
  15688..16482   +  CDS            KanR: aminoglycoside phosphotransferase; aphA-3; confers resistance to kanamycin
  16781..17929   +  CDS            trfA: trans-acting replication protein that binds to and activates oriV
  17953..18016   +  CDS            TetR (fragment): tetracycline resistance regulatory protein; tetR
