[The description below was written by a language model from this plasmid's Addgene catalogue record and pLannotate feature annotations shown in this document.]
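Description:
pISV-CRISPR/Cas9PGmUbi is a binary T-DNA plasmid of about 19.5 kb, built on the pISV-DsRed1 backbone, for expressing Cas9 in the model legume Medicago truncatula. Outside the T-DNA borders it carries a broad-host-range IncP replication system (oriV with the trfA replication protein), oriT and traJ for conjugal transfer, and a kanamycin resistance gene for bacterial selection. The annotation also picks up tetracycline resistance remnants, an IS1 element and a ColE1-type origin fragment. This architecture is typical of vectors delivered through Agrobacterium, although the record does not name the delivery route. Because the T-DNA contains a ccdB toxin gene, the plasmid is propagated in a ccdB-tolerant E. coli strain.

Between the nopaline-type left and right border repeats lie three plant expression units. A NOS promoter drives the bar (phosphinothricin acetyltransferase) gene, ended by the gene 7 terminator, which gives Basta selection of transformed tissue. A CaMV 35S promoter drives a DsRed variant with its BsaI site removed, providing red fluorescence for visual screening of transgenic tissue. Cas9 is a plant-codon-optimised S. pyogenes sequence with raised GC content in its 5' region and nuclear localisation signals at both ends, followed by a CaMV poly(A) signal. The catalogue assigns it the soybean GmUbi promoter. The automated annotation does not label that promoter, marking only 35S-derived elements and a viral leader motif upstream of the coding sequence.

Downstream of Cas9, a lac promoter–ccdB cassette precedes a NOS terminator. The ccdB gene and the deliberate removal of BsaI from DsRed suggest a counter-selectable site for Golden Gate-style insertion of guide RNA units, but the record does not state this and no guide RNA is annotated.
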