Addgene plasmid #209189: pISV-CRISPR/Cas9PGmUbi
Purpose: Expression of Cas9 in the model legume Medicago truncatula, Gmubi promoter (PGmubi), DsRed and Basta selection
Depositing lab: Christian Staehelin. Depositing organization: Sun Yat-Sen University.
Backbone
  Vector backbone: pISV-DsRed1
  Vector type: Plant Expression
Growth in bacteria
  Bacterial resistance: Kanamycin, 50 μg/mL
  Growth temperature: 37°C
  Growth strain: ccdB Survival
  Copy number: Unknown
Gene/Insert 1
  Gene/Insert name: Cas9
  Species: S. pyogenes
  Insert size (bp): 6400
  Mutation: plant-codon optimized with higher GC contents (62.5%) in the 5' region (400 bp) and 54.2% overall GC content
  Promoter: GmUbi from Glycine max (L.) Merr. cv. Willams 82 (soybean)
  Tag / fusion protein: NLS (C terminal on insert); NLS (N terminal on insert)
  Cloning method: Restriction Enzyme; 5′ cloning site unknown (unknown if destroyed); 3′ cloning site unknown (unknown if destroyed)
  Sequencing primers: 5′ n/a
Gene/Insert 2
  Gene/Insert name: DsRed(deltaB)
  Species: Synthetic
  Mutation: missing BsaI site
  Promoter: CaMV 35S
  Cloning method: Restriction Enzyme; 5′ cloning site unknown (unknown if destroyed); 3′ cloning site unknown (unknown if destroyed)
  Sequencing primers: 5′ n/a
Terms and licenses: Academic/Nonprofit Terms; Industry Terms: Not Available to Industry
How to cite: pISV-CRISPR/Cas9PGmUbi was a gift from Christian Staehelin (Addgene plasmid # 209189 ; http://n2t.net/addgene:209189 ; RRID:Addgene_209189)
